Addgene plasmid #74112: pCZGY2849
Purpose: Enhanced mutant version of membrane targeted PH-miniSOG (Q103L) entry clone for more efficient ablation of cells when expressed under desired promoter.
Depositing lab: Andrew Chisholm. Depositing organization: University of California, San Diego (UCSD). Publication: Highly efficient optogenetic cell ablation in C. elegans using membrane-targeted miniSOG. Xu S, Chisholm AD. Sci Rep. 2016 Feb 10;6:21271. doi: 10.1038/srep21271. PubMed 26861262.
Backbone
  Vector backbone: pCR8
  Backbone manufacturer: Invitrogen
  Backbone size w/o insert (bp): 2818
  Total vector size (bp): 3548
  Vector type: Gateway TOPO Cloning
Growth in bacteria
  Bacterial resistance: Spectinomycin, 50 μg/mL
  Growth temperature: 37°C
  Growth strain: DH5alpha
  Copy number: Unknown
Gene/Insert
  Gene/Insert name: miniSOG(Q103L)
  Insert size (bp): 730
  Tag / fusion protein: PH (N terminal on insert)
  Cloning method: TOPO Cloning
  Sequencing primers: 5′ M13F; 3′ M13R
Terms and licenses: Academic/Nonprofit Terms; Industry Terms: Not Available to Industry
How to cite: pCZGY2849 was a gift from Andrew Chisholm (Addgene plasmid # 74112 ; http://n2t.net/addgene:74112 ; RRID:Addgene_74112)
