[The description below was written by a language model from this plasmid's Addgene catalogue record and pLannotate feature annotations shown in this document.]
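Description:
pCZGY2849 is a Gateway entry clone built in the pCR8 TOPO backbone, about 3.5 kb in total, carrying a membrane-targeted, enhanced version of the photosensitizer miniSOG. It is propagated in E. coli through a high-copy ColE1/pUC-type origin and selected with spectinomycin via the aadA (SmR) aminoglycoside adenylyltransferase gene. Short annotated fragments of lacI, lacZα, a gentamicin resistance gene and an integron Pc promoter appear to be backbone remnants rather than functional cassettes. The rrnB T1 and T2 terminators sit upstream of the cloning region, where they insulate the insert from read-through transcription.

The roughly 730 bp insert lies between attL1 and attL2 and encodes a single fusion. At the N-terminus is a fragment matching rat phospholipase C delta 1, corresponding to the PH domain listed as the tag; this domain binds phosphatidylinositol 4,5-bisphosphate and so directs the protein to the plasma membrane. It is followed by miniSOG carrying the Q103L substitution, which the annotation tool recognises as SOPP, a flavin-binding protein derived from Arabidopsis thaliana. miniSOG generates singlet oxygen on blue-light illumination, and the record describes the Q103L mutant as giving more efficient cell ablation.

The entry clone has no promoter driving the insert in the target organism; the only nearby promoter is a backbone T7 promoter beyond attL2, pointing back toward the insert. Instead, an LR recombination moves the PH-miniSOG(Q103L) coding sequence into a destination vector supplying the desired cell-specific promoter. The associated work applies this to optogenetic ablation of cells in C. elegans.
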