Features (pLannotate 1.2.2; 13 found; start..end, strand, type, name):
    121..213     +  CDS            lacI (fragment): lac repressor; lacI; The lac repressor binds to the lac operator to inhibit transcription in E. coli. This inhibition can be relieved by adding lactose or isopropyl-β-D-thiogalactopyranoside (IPTG).
    268..295     -  terminator     rrnB T2 terminator: transcription terminator T2 from the E. coli rrnB gene
    427..470     +  terminator     rrnB T1 terminator: Escherichia coli rrnB; transcription terminator T1 from the E. coli rrnB gene
    517..553     -  CDS            lacZα (fragment): LacZα fragment of β-galactosidase; lacZ fragment
    569..668     +  protein_bind   attL1: mutant version of attL; recombination site for the Gateway® LR reaction LR Clonase™
    693..1088    +  CDS            Plcd1 (fragment): PLCD1_RAT - Experimental evidence at protein level: Swiss-Prot protein existence level 1. The production of the second messenger molecules diacylglycerol (DAG) and inositol 1,4,5-trisphosphate (IP3) is mediated by activated phosphatidylinositol-specific phospholipase C enzymes (PubMed:16000311). Essential for trophoblast and placental development (By similarity). Binds phosphatidylinositol 4,5-bisphosphate (By similarity). From Rattus norvegicus (Rat).
   1095..1409    +  CDS            SOPP: SOPP is a basic (constitutively fluorescent) cyan fluorescent protein published in 2015, derived from Arabidopsis thaliana. It requires the cofactor flavin for fluorescence.
   1427..1526    -  protein_bind   attL2: mutant version of attL; recombination site for the Gateway® LR reaction LR Clonase™
   1544..1562    -  promoter       T7 promoter: promoter for bacteriophage T7 RNA polymerase
   1752..1775    +  promoter       Pc promoter (fragment): intI1 (promoter lies within the coding sequence); class 1 integron promoter
   1951..2007    +  CDS            GmR (fragment): gentamycin acetyltransferase; aacC1; confers resistance to gentamycin
   2014..2805    +  CDS            SmR: aminoglycoside adenylyltransferase (Murphy, 1985); aadA; confers resistance to spectinomycin and streptomycin
   2898..3486    +  rep_origin     ori: high-copy-number ColE1/pMB1/pBR322/pUC origin of replication
>Addgene plasmid #74112 | pCZGY2849 | depositor full sequence | sequence record 141762 | pCZGY2849 sequence 3548 bps
CTTTCCTGCGTTATCCCCTGATTCTGTGGATAACCGTATTACCGCCTTTGAGTGAGCTGATACCGCTCGC
CGCAGCCGAACGACCGAGCGCAGCGAGTCAGTGAGCGAGGAAGCGGAAGAGCGCCCAATACGCAAACCGC
CTCTCCCCGCGCGTTGGCCGATTCATTAATGCAGCTGGCACGACAGGTTTCCCGACTGGAAAGCGGGCAG
TGAGCGCAACGCAATTAATACGCGTACCGCTAGCCAGGAAGAGTTTGTAGAAACGCAAAAAGGCCATCCG
TCAGGATGGCCTTCTGCTTAGTTTGATGCCTGGCAGTTTATGGCGGGCGTCCTGCCCGCCACCCTCCGGG
CCGTTGCTTCACAACGTTCAAATCCGCTCCCGGCGGATTTGTCCTACTCAGGAGAGCGTTCACCGACAAA
CAACAGATAAAACGAAAGGCCCAGTCTTCCGACTGAGCCTTTCGTTTTATTTGATGCCTGGCAGTTCCCT
ACTCTCGCGTTAACGCTAGCATGGATGTTTTCCCAGTCACGACGTTGTAAAACGACGGCCAGTCTTAAGC
TCGGGCCCCAAATAATGATTTTATTTTGACTGATAGTGACCTGTTCGTTGCAACAAATTGATGAGCAATG
CTTTTTTATAATGCCAACTTTGTACAAAAAAGCAGGCTCCGAATTCGCCCTTCGGATCCAGATCTATGCA
CGGGCTCCAGGATGACCCGGACCTTCAGGCCCTTCTGAAGGGCAGCCAGCTTCTGAAGGTGAAGTCCAGC
TCGTGGCGTAGGGAACGCTTCTACAAGCTACAGGAGGACTGCAAGACCATCTGGCAGGAATCTCGAAAGG
TCATGAGGTCCCCGGAGTCGCAGCTGTTCTCCATCGAGGACATTCAGGAGGTACGGATGGGACACCGCAC
AGAAGGCCTGGAGAAGTTTGCCCGAGACATCCCCGAGGATCGATGCTTCTCCATTGTCTTCAAGGACCAG
CGCAACACCCTAGACCTCATTGCCCCATCACCAGCTGACGCTCAGCACTGGGTGCAGGGCCTGCGCAAGA
TCATCCACCACTCCGGCTCCATGGACCAGCGGCAGAAGACTAGTGAGAAAAGTTTCGTGATAACTGATCC
ACGGCTGCCAGACAATCCCATCATCTTCGCATCCGATGGCTTCCTGGAGCTGACCGAGTATTCCAGAGAG
GAGATCCTGGGCCGCAATGGCCGCTTTCTGCAGGGACCAGAGACAGACCAGGCCACAGTGCAGAAGATTC
GCGATGCCATTAGAGATCAGCGCGAGATTACCGTGCAGCTGATAAACTACACAAAAAGCGGGAAGAAATT
CTGGAACCTCCTGCACCTCCAGCCCATGAGGGACCAGAAGGGTGAGCTCCAGTATTTCATCGGAGTGCTG
CTGGATGGATGACAAGGGCGAATTCGACCCAGCTTTCTTGTACAAAGTTGGCATTATAAAAAATAATTGC
TCATCAATTTGTTGCAACGAACAGGTCACTATCAGTCAAAATAAAATCATTATTTGCCATCCAGCTGATA
TCCCCTATAGTGAGTCGTATTACATGGTCATAGCTGTTTCCTGGCAGCTCTGGCCCGTGTCTCAAAATCT
CTGATGTTACATTGCACAAGATAAAAATATATCATCATGCCTCCTCTAGACCAGCCAGGACAGAAATGCC
TCGACTTCGCTGCTACCCAAGGTTGCCGGGTGACGCACACCGTGGAAACGGATGAAGGCACGAACCCAGT
GGACATAAGCCTGTTCGGTTCGTAAGCTGTAATGCAAGTAGCGTATGCGCTCACGCAACTGGTCCAGAAC
CTTGACCGAACGCAGCGGTGGTAACGGCGCAGTGGCGGTTTTCATGGCTTGTTATGACTGTTTTTTTGGG
GTACAGTCTATGCCTCGGGCATCCAAGCAGCAAGCGCGTTACGCCGTGGGTCGATGTTTGATGTTATGGA
GCAGCAACGATGTTACGCAGCAGGGCAGTCGCCCTAAAACAAAGTTAAACATCATGAGGGAAGCGGTGAT
CGCCGAAGTATCGACTCAACTATCAGAGGTAGTTGGCGTCATCGAGCGCCATCTCGAACCGACGTTGCTG
GCCGTACATTTGTACGGCTCCGCAGTGGATGGCGGCCTGAAGCCACACAGTGATATTGATTTGCTGGTTA
CGGTGACCGTAAGGCTTGATGAAACAACGCGGCGAGCTTTGATCAACGACCTTTTGGAAACTTCGGCTTC
CCCTGGAGAGAGCGAGATTCTCCGCGCTGTAGAAGTCACCATTGTTGTGCACGACGACATCATTCCGTGG
CGTTATCCAGCTAAGCGCGAACTGCAATTTGGAGAATGGCAGCGCAATGACATTCTTGCAGGTATCTTCG
AGCCAGCCACGATCGACATTGATCTGGCTATCTTGCTGACAAAAGCAAGAGAACATAGCGTTGCCTTGGT
AGGTCCAGCGGCGGAGGAACTCTTTGATCCGGTTCCTGAACAGGATCTATTTGAGGCGCTAAATGAAACC
TTAACGCTATGGAACTCGCCGCCCGACTGGGCTGGCGATGAGCGAAATGTAGTGCTTACGTTGTCCCGCA
TTTGGTACAGCGCAGTAACCGGCAAAATCGCGCCGAAGGATGTCGCTGCCGACTGGGCAATGGAGCGCCT
GCCGGCCCAGTATCAGCCCGTCATACTTGAAGCTAGACAGGCTTATCTTGGACAAGAAGAAGATCGCTTG
GCCTCGCGCGCAGATCAGTTGGAAGAATTTGTCCACTACGTGAAAGGCGAGATCACCAAGGTAGTCGGCA
AATAACCCTCGAGCCACCCATGACCAAAATCCCTTAACGTGAGTTACGCGTCGTTCCACTGAGCGTCAGA
CCCCGTAGAAAAGATCAAAGGATCTTCTTGAGATCCTTTTTTTCTGCGCGTAATCTGCTGCTTGCAAACA
AAAAAACCACCGCTACCAGCGGTGGTTTGTTTGCCGGATCAAGAGCTACCAACTCTTTTTCCGAAGGTAA
CTGGCTTCAGCAGAGCGCAGATACCAAATACTGTCCTTCTAGTGTAGCCGTAGTTAGGCCACCACTTCAA
GAACTCTGTAGCACCGCCTACATACCTCGCTCTGCTAATCCTGTTACCAGTGGCTGCTGCCAGTGGCGAT
AAGTCGTGTCTTACCGGGTTGGACTCAAGACGATAGTTACCGGATAAGGCGCAGCGGTCGGGCTGAACGG
GGGGTTCGTGCACACAGCCCAGCTTGGAGCGAACGACCTACACCGAACTGAGATACCTACAGCGTGAGCA
TTGAGAAAGCGCCACGCTTCCCGAAGGGAGAAAGGCGGACAGGTATCCGGTAAGCGGCAGGGTCGGAACA
GGAGAGCGCACGAGGGAGCTTCCAGGGGGAAACGCCTGGTATCTTTATAGTCCTGTCGGGTTTCGCCACC
TCTGACTTGAGCGTCGATTTTTGTGATGCTCGTCAGGGGGGCGGAGCCTATGGAAAAACGCCAGCAACGC
GGCCTTTTTACGGTTCCTGGCCTTTTGCTGGCCTTTTGCTCACATGTT
