>Addgene plasmid #74112 | pCZGY2849 | addgene partial sequence | sequence record 141760 | pUC-4 5'-CAGTGAGCGAGGAAGCGGAAGAGCGCCCAA-3'
CAAACCGCCTCTCCCCGCGCGTTGGCCGATTCATTAATGCAGCTGGCACGACAGGTTTCCCGACTGGAAA
GCGGGCAGTGAGCGCAACGCAATTAATACGCGTACCGCTAGCCAGGAAGAGTTTGTAGAAACGCAAAAAG
GCCATCCGTCAGGATGGCCTTCTGCTTAGTTTGATGCCTGGCAGTTTATGGCGGGCGTCCTGCCCGCCAC
CCTCCGGGCCGTTGCTTCACAACGTTCAAATCCGCTCCCGGCGGATTTGTCCTACTCAGGAGAGCGTTCA
CCGACAAACAACAGATAAAACGAAAGGCCCAGTCTTCCGACTGAGCCTTTCGTTTTATTTGATGCCTGGC
AGTTCCCTACTCTCGCGTTAACGCTAGCATGGATGTTTTCCCAGTCACGACGTTGTAAAACGACGGCCAG
TCTTAAGCTCGGGCCCCAAATAATGATTTTATTTTGACTGATAGTGACCTGTTCGTTGCAACAAATTGAT
GAGCAATGCTTTTTTATAATGCCAACTTTGTACAAAAAAGCAGGCTCCGAATTCGCCCTTCGGATCCAGA
TCTATGCACGGGCTCCAGGATGACCCGGACCTTCAGGCCCTTCTGAAGGGCAGCCAGCTTCTGAAGGTGA
AGTCCAGCTCGTGGCGTAGGGAACGCTTCTACAAGCTACAGGAGGACTGCAAGACCATCTGGCAGGAATC
TCGAAAGGTCATGAGGTCCCCGGAGTCGCAGCTGTTCTCCATCGAGGACATTCAGGAGGTACGGATGGGA
CACCGCACAGAAGGCCTGGAGAAGTTTGCCCGAGACATCCCCGAGGATCGATGCTTCTCCATTGTCTTCA
AGGACCAGCGCAACACCCTAGACCTCATTGCCCCATCACCAGCTGACGCTCAGCACTGGG
