>Addgene plasmid #74112 | pCZGY2849 | addgene partial sequence | sequence record 141761 | Spect-R 5'-ACTTTGTTTTAGGGCGACTG-3'
CTGCTCCATAACATCAAACATCGACCCACGGCGTAACGCGCTTGCTGCTTGGATGCCCGAGGCATAGACT
GTACCCCAAAAAAACAGTCATAACAAGCCATGAAAACCGCCACTGCGCCGTTACCACCGCTGCGTTCGGT
CAAGGTTCTGGACCAGTTGCGTGAGCGCATACGCTACTTGCATTACAGCTTACGAACCGAACAGGCTTAT
GTCCACTGGGTTCGTGCCTTCATCCGTTTCCACGGTGTGCGTCACCCGGCAACCTTGGGTAGCAGCGAAG
TCGAGGCATTTCTGTCCTGGCTGGTCTAGAGGAGGCATGATGATATATTTTTATCTTGTGCAATGTAACA
TCAGAGATTTTGAGACACGGGCCAGAGCTGCCAGGAAACAGCTATGACCATGTAATACGACTCACTATAG
GGGATATCAGCTGGATGGCAAATAATGATTTTATTTTGACTGATAGTGACCTGTTCGTTGCAACAAATTG
ATGAGCAATTATTTTTTATAATGCCAACTTTGTACAAGAAAGCTGGGTCGAATTCGCCCTTGTCATCCAT
CCAGCAGCACTCCGATGAAATACTGGAGCTCACCCTTCTGGTCCCTCATGGGCTGGAGGTGCAGGAGGTT
CCAGAATTTCTTCCCGCTTTTTGTGTAGTTTATCAGCTGCACGGTAATCTCGCGCTGATCTCTAATGGCA
TCGCGAATCTTCTGCACTGTGGCCTGGTCTGTCTCTGGTCCCTGCAGAAAGCGGCCATTGCGGCCCAGGA
TCTCCTCTCTGGAATACTCGGTCAGCTCCAGGAAGCCATCGGATGCGAAGATGATGGGATTGTCTGGCAG
CCGTGGATCAGTTATCACGAAACTTTTCTCACTAGTCTTCTGCCGCTGGTCCATGGAGCCGGAGTGGTGG
ATGATCTTGCGCAGGCCCTGCACCCAGTGCTGA
